>Addgene plasmid #124243 | EBP50-pDONR221 | addgene full sequence | sequence record 240925 | Addgene NGS Result
CGCTAGCATGGATGTTTTCCCAGTCACGACGTTGTAAAACGACGGCCAGTCTTAAGCTCGGGCCCCAAAT
AATGATTTTATTTTGACTGATAGTGACCTGTTCGTTGCAACAAATTGATGAGCAATGCTTTTTTATAATG
CCAACTTTGTACAAAAAAGCAGGCTTCACCATGTCCACGCCCACTTCCCCGAAGACGCCCACACCGCCCA
CTTTGCCACCGGGCGTGACCAAAACATGTCACATTGTGAAAAGGCCCGATTTCGATGGCTATGGTTTCAA
TTTGCATTCGGAGAAGGTGAAACCAGGACAGTTTATTGGCAAAGTAGATGCGGATTCTCCGGCAGAGGCA
GCCGGCCTGAAGGAGGGCGATCGCATCCTGGAGGTCAACGGGGTGTCCATTGGCAGCGAGACCCACAAGC
AGGTGGTTGCCAGGATCAAGGCCATTGCGAATGAAGTCCGCTTGCTGCTCATCGATGTGGATGGCAAGGC
CTTGGAGGTGAAACCGGCATCTCCGCCAGCCGCTGCGTGCAATGGAAACGGTAGTGCCAGTCAGAATGGA
TACGAGGGCACCAAACAGGAGATGCCCGGAGCAAGTGCCAATATCAGTAGCATCAGTATGGTGAGCACCA
AGCGATCCTCAAATGCCAGCAGCATTCAGAGCGGCAGTACCATGAATGCCTCCGATTTGGATGTGGTCGA
TAGGGGAATACCGGCAGTCGCTGCTCCGGTGGCTATCACCCCGCCTCCCGTTCAAAATGGAAGTAAACCC
TCATCGCCGATTAATAATAACACTTTGATGAGCACACCGCCACCGCCGTCCGCTACTAAGGCTGGCATCA
ACAACAATGGCAGTGTTTATAACACCAATGGAAATGGTACAAATGGCATGACCACACCCACTACACCACC
CCCACCGACCAGTGGCTATAAGGCGGGCACCTTGCATTTACCAATGACGGCCGCCGAAATGCGCGCCAAA
TTGGCATCCAAGAAGAAGTACGATCCCAAGAACGAGAGTGTGGACCTCAAGAAGAAGTTCGACATCATTC
AGAAGCTCGCAAGCGACCCAGCTTTCTTGTACAAAGTTGGCATTATAAGAAAGCATTGCTTATCAATTTG
TTGCAACGAACAGGTCACTATCAGTCAAAATAAAATCATTATTTGCCATCCAGCTGATATCCCCTATAGT
GAGTCGTATTACATGGTCATAGCTGTTTCCTGGCAGCTCTGGCCCGTGTCTCAAAATCTCTGATGTTACA
TTGCACAAGATAAAAATATATCATCATGAACAATAAAACTGTCTGCTTACATAAACAGTAATACAAGGGG
TGTTATGAGCCATATTCAACGGGAAACGTCGAGGCCGCGATTAAATTCCAACATGGATGCTGATTTATAT
GGGTATAAATGGGCTCGCGATAATGTCGGGCAATCAGGTGCGACAATCTATCGCTTGTATGGGAAGCCCG
ATGCGCCAGAGTTGTTTCTGAAACATGGCAAAGGTAGCGTTGCCAATGATGTTACAGATGAGATGGTCAG
ACTAAACTGGCTGACGGAATTTATGCCTCTTCCGACCATCAAGCATTTTATCCGTACTCCTGATGATGCA
TGGTTACTCACCACTGCGATCCCCGGAAAAACAGCATTCCAGGTATTAGAAGAATATCCTGATTCAGGTG
AAAATATTGTTGATGCGCTGGCAGTGTTCCTGCGCCGGTTGCATTCGATTCCTGTTTGTAATTGTCCTTT
TAACAGCGATCGCGTATTTCGTCTCGCTCAGGCGCAATCACGAATGAATAACGGTTTGGTTGATGCGAGT
GATTTTGATGACGAGCGTAATGGCTGGCCTGTTGAACAAGTCTGGAAAGAAATGCATAAACTTTTGCCAT
TCTCACCGGATTCAGTCGTCACTCATGGTGATTTCTCACTTGATAACCTTATTTTTGACGAGGGGAAATT
AATAGGTTGTATTGATGTTGGACGAGTCGGAATCGCAGACCGATACCAGGATCTTGCCATCCTATGGAAC
TGCCTCGGTGAGTTTTCTCCTTCATTACAGAAACGGCTTTTTCAAAAATATGGTATTGATAATCCTGATA
TGAATAAATTGCAGTTTCATTTGATGCTCGATGAGTTTTTCTAATCAGAATTGGTTAATTGGTTGTAACA
CTGGCAGAGCATTACGCTGACTTGACGGGACGGCGCAAGCTCATGACCAAAATCCCTTAACGTGAGTTAC
GCGTCGTTCCACTGAGCGTCAGACCCCGTAGAAAAGATCAAAGGATCTTCTTGAGATCCTTTTTTTCTGC
GCGTAATCTGCTGCTTGCAAACAAAAAAACCACCGCTACCAGCGGTGGTTTGTTTGCCGGATCAAGAGCT
ACCAACTCTTTTTCCGAAGGTAACTGGCTTCAGCAGAGCGCAGATACCAAATACTGTTCTTCTAGTGTAG
CCGTAGTTAGGCCACCACTTCAAGAACTCTGTAGCACCGCCTACATACCTCGCTCTGCTAATCCTGTTAC
CAGTGGCTGCTGCCAGTGGCGATAAGTCGTGTCTTACCGGGTTGGACTCAAGACGATAGTTACCGGATAA
GGCGCAGCGGTCGGGCTGAACGGGGGGTTCGTGCACACAGCCCAGCTTGGAGCGAACGACCTACACCGAA
CTGAGATACCTACAGCGTGAGCTATGAGAAAGCGCCACGCTTCCCGAAGGGAGAAAGGCGGACAGGTATC
CGGTAAGCGGCAGGGTCGGAACAGGAGAGCGCACGAGGGAGCTTCCAGGGGGAAACGCCTGGTATCTTTA
TAGTCCTGTCGGGTTTCGCCACCTCTGACTTGAGCGTCGATTTTTGTGATGCTCGTCAGGGGGGCGGAGC
CTATGGAAAAACGCCAGCAACGCGGCCTTTTTACGGTTCCTGGCCTTTTGCTGGCCTTTTGCTCACATGT
TCTTTCCTGCGTTATCCCCTGATTCTGTGGATAACCGTATTACCGCCTTTGAGTGAGCTGATACCGCTCG
CCGCAGCCGAACGACCGAGCGCAGCGAGTCAGTGAGCGAGGAAGCGGAAGAGCGCCCAATACGCAAACCG
CCTCTCCCCGCGCGTTGGCCGATTCATTAATGCAGCTGGCACGACAGGTTTCCCGACTGGAAAGCGGGCA
GTGAGCGCAACGCAATTAATACGCGTACCGCTAGCCAGGAAGAGTTTGTAGAAACGCAAAAAGGCCATCC
GTCAGGATGGCCTTCTGCTTAGTTTGATGCCTGGCAGTTTATGGCGGGCGTCCTGCCCGCCACCCTCCGG
GCCGTTGCTTCACAACGTTCAAATCCGCTCCCGGCGGATTTGTCCTACTCAGGAGAGCGTTCACCGACAA
ACAACAGATAAAACGAAAGGCCCAGTCTTCCGACTGAGCCTTTCGTTTTATTTGATGCCTGGCAGTTCCC
TACTCTCGCGTTAA
Features (pLannotate 1.2.2; 10 found; start..end, strand, type, name):
     14..50      -  CDS            lacZα (fragment): LacZα fragment of β-galactosidase; lacZ fragment
     66..165     +  protein_bind   attL1: mutant version of attL; recombination site for the Gateway® LR reaction LR Clonase™
    237..593     +  CDS            SLC9A3R2 (fragment): NHRF2_HUMAN - Also known as NHERF2. Experimental evidence at protein level: Swiss-Prot protein existence level 1. Scaffold protein that connects plasma membrane proteins with members of the ezrin/moesin/radixin family and thereby helps to link them to the actin cytoskeleton and to regulate their surface expression. Necessary for cAMP-mediated phosphorylation and inhibition of SLC9A3 (PubMed:18829453). May also act as scaffold protein in the nucleus. From Homo sapiens (Human).
   1066..1165    -  protein_bind   attL2: mutant version of attL; recombination site for the Gateway® LR reaction LR Clonase™
   1183..1201    -  promoter       T7 promoter: promoter for bacteriophage T7 RNA polymerase
   1335..2144    +  CDS            KanR: aminoglycoside phosphotransferase; aph(3')-Ia; confers resistance to kanamycin in bacteria or G418 (Geneticin®) in eukaryotes
   2291..2879    +  rep_origin     ori: high-copy-number ColE1/pMB1/pBR322/pUC origin of replication
   3062..3154    +  CDS            lacI (fragment): lac repressor; lacI; The lac repressor binds to the lac operator to inhibit transcription in E. coli. This inhibition can be relieved by adding lactose or isopropyl-β-D-thiogalactopyranoside (IPTG).
   3209..3236    -  terminator     rrnB T2 terminator: transcription terminator T2 from the E. coli rrnB gene
   3368..3411    +  terminator     rrnB T1 terminator: Escherichia coli rrnB; transcription terminator T1 from the E. coli rrnB gene
