[The description below was written by a language model from this plasmid's Addgene catalogue record and pLannotate feature annotations shown in this document.]
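Description:
EBP50-pDONR221 is a Gateway entry clone carrying the Drosophila melanogaster EBP50 cDNA (also known as Sip1 or CG10939) in the pDONR221 backbone. The sequenced plasmid is about 3.4 kb, consistent with an 891 bp insert in a roughly 2.55 kb backbone. It is propagated in E. coli through a high-copy ColE1/pUC-type origin and selected with kanamycin through an aminoglycoside phosphotransferase gene. The insert derives in part from a clone in the BDGP DGC Gold cDNA collection.

The cDNA lies between attL1 and attL2, the recombination sites left after a BP reaction into the donor vector. These sites allow directional transfer of the insert by LR Clonase into any attR-containing destination vector. Automated annotation labels part of the insert as a fragment of human SLC9A3R2/NHERF2. This reflects sequence similarity rather than a human insert, since EBP50/Sip1 belongs to the NHERF family of scaffold proteins, which link membrane proteins to ezrin/radixin/moesin proteins and the actin cytoskeleton. The rrnB T1 and T2 terminators upstream of the cassette insulate it from read-through transcription. A T7 promoter sits just outside attL2, oriented towards the insert from its 3′ side, and short lacZα and lacI fragments are backbone remnants.

Although catalogued as an insect expression vector, the feature table shows no eukaryotic promoter, tag or reporter. The plasmid therefore appears to serve as a source clone rather than an expression construct, used to generate destination-vector derivatives for expressing or tagging EBP50. The record does not state whether the insert retains a stop codon.
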