Addgene plasmid #124243: EBP50-pDONR221
Purpose: Gateway entry clone of Drosophila EBP50 cDNA
Depositing lab: Peter Vilmos. Depositing organization: HUN-REN Biological Research Centre Szeged (HUN-REN Szegedi Biológiai Kutatóközpont).
Backbone
  Vector backbone: pDONR221
  Backbone size w/o insert (bp): 2552
  Vector type: Insect Expression
Growth in bacteria
  Bacterial resistance: Kanamycin, 50 μg/mL
  Growth temperature: 37°C
  Growth strain: DH5alpha
  Copy number: Unknown
Gene/Insert
  Gene/Insert name: Drosophila EBP50 (alt names: Sip1; CG10939)
  Species: D. melanogaster (fly)
  Insert size (bp): 891
  Entrez Gene: CG10939 (a.k.a. Dmel_CG10939, Dmel\CG10939, Sip1, l(2)06373)
  Cloning method: Gateway Cloning
  Sequencing primers: 5′ Unknown
Resource information
  A portion of this plasmid was derived from a plasmid made by: DGC Gold cDNA collection, BDGP
Terms and licenses: Academic/Nonprofit Terms; Industry Terms: Not Available to Industry
How to cite: EBP50-pDONR221 was a gift from Peter Vilmos (Addgene plasmid # 124243 ; http://n2t.net/addgene:124243 ; RRID:Addgene_124243)
